Addgene plasmid #91919: pC029 - Lw2Cas13a from Leptotrichia wadei F0279
Purpose: Expresses Lw2Cas13a for bacterial expression and contains backbone for spacer cloning
Depositing lab: Feng Zhang. Depositing organization: Broad Institute. Publication: RNA targeting with CRISPR-Cas13. Abudayyeh OO, Gootenberg JS, Essletzbichler P, Han S, Joung J, Belanto JJ, Verdine V, Cox DBT, Kellner MJ, Regev A, Lander ES, Voytas DF, Ting AY, Zhang F. Nature. 2017 Oct 4. doi: 10.1038/nature24049. PubMed 28976959.
Backbone
  Vector backbone: pACYC184
  Backbone size w/o insert (bp): 4197
  Total vector size (bp): 7786
  Vector type: Bacterial Expression, CRISPR
Growth in bacteria
  Bacterial resistance: Chloramphenicol, 25 μg/mL
  Growth temperature: 37°C
  Growth strain: NEB Stable
  Copy number: Low Copy
Gene/Insert
  Gene/Insert name: Lw2Cas13a and guide expression cassette (alt name: LwaCas13a)
  Species: Leptotrichia wadei F0279
  Insert size (bp): 3589
Terms and licenses: Academic/Nonprofit Terms; Industry Terms: Not Available to Industry
How to cite: pC029 - Lw2Cas13a from Leptotrichia wadei F0279 was a gift from Feng Zhang (Addgene plasmid # 91919 ; http://n2t.net/addgene:91919 ; RRID:Addgene_91919)
