[The description below was written by a language model from this plasmid's Addgene catalogue record and pLannotate feature annotations shown in this document.]
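Description:
pC029 - Lw2Cas13a from Leptotrichia wadei F0279 is a low-copy bacterial expression and CRISPR plasmid built on the pACYC184 backbone, with a listed total size of about 7.8 kb. It replicates in E. coli from the p15A origin, which is compatible with ColE1-type plasmids, so a second plasmid such as a target or reporter can be maintained in the same cell. Selection is with chloramphenicol, through the cat gene driven by its native promoter. The feature table also shows backbone remnants typical of pACYC184: a short IS1 fragment, small fragments of predicted E. coli open reading frames, a short stretch matching the RSF origin, and tetracycline resistance sequence present as one larger segment spanning the numbering origin plus small fragments. The record lists only chloramphenicol as the resistance marker, so tetracycline resistance should not be assumed to work.

The payload is an insert of roughly 3.6 kb carrying the Cas13a (formerly C2c2) coding sequence from Leptotrichia wadei F0279, also called LwaCas13a, together with a guide expression cassette. Cas13a is a class 2 type VI RNA-guided, RNA-targeting CRISPR effector. The annotation places a lac promoter immediately upstream of the cas13a open reading frame on the reverse strand. A strong constitutive synthetic J23119 promoter lies just downstream of it in the same orientation, and presumably drives the crRNA cassette. The direct repeat and the spacer cloning site are not annotated, so their exact design is not stated in the record. According to the stated purpose, the plasmid expresses Lw2Cas13a in bacteria and provides a backbone into which user-chosen spacers can be cloned, supporting programmable RNA-targeting experiments in E. coli.
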