Features (pLannotate 1.2.2; 13 found; start..end, strand, type, name):
    941..975     -  promoter       J23119 promoter: bacterial promoter (Registry of Standard Biological Parts BBa J23119)
    988..4434    -  CDS            cas13a: CS13A_LEPBD - Also known as c2c2
   4449..4478    -  promoter       lac promoter: promoter for the E. coli lac operon
   4516..5061    +  rep_origin     p15A ori: Plasmids containing the medium-copy-number p15A origin of replication can be propagated in E. coli cells that contain a second plasmid with the ColE1 origin.
   5149..5204    +  rep_origin     RSF ori (fragment): Plasmids containing the RSF 1030 origin of replication can be propagated in E. coli cells that contain additional plasmids with compatible origins.
   5323..5466    -  mobile_element IS1 (fragment): prokaryotic transposable element IS1
   5587..5689    +  promoter       cat promoter: promoter of the E. coli cat gene encoding chloramphenicol acetyltransferase
   5690..6346    +  CDS            cat: CAT_ECOLX - Experimental evidence at protein level: Swiss-Prot protein existence level 1. This enzyme is an effector of chloramphenicol resistance in bacteria. From Escherichia coli. This protein is used as a marker in many commonly used cloning vectors, such as pACYC184.
   6648..6746    -  CDS            YPB2_ECOLX (fragment): Protein predicted: Swiss-Prot protein existence level 4. From Escherichia coli.
   6733..6790    +  CDS            TcR (fragment): tetracycline efflux protein; tet; confers resistance to tetracycline
   6787..6880    -  CDS            TcR (fragment): tetracycline efflux protein; tet; confers resistance to tetracycline
   7016..7141    +  CDS            YPB1_ECOLX (fragment): Protein predicted: Swiss-Prot protein existence level 4. From Escherichia coli.
   7383..791     -  CDS            TcR (across the origin): tetracycline efflux protein; tet; confers resistance to tetracycline
>Addgene plasmid #91919 | pC029 - Lw2Cas13a from Leptotrichia wadei F0279 | addgene full sequence | sequence record 181453 | Addgene NGS Result
GCTTGAGCGAGGGCGTGCAAGATTCCGAATACCGCAAGCGACAGGCCGATCATCGTCGCGCTCCAGCGAA
AGCGGTCCTCGCCGAAAATGACCCAGAGCGCTGCCGGCACCTGTCCTACGAGTTGCATGATAAAGAAGAC
AGTCATAAGTGCGGCGACGATAGTCATGCCCCGCGCCCACCGGAAGGAGCTGACTGGGTTGAAGGCTCTC
AAGGGCATCGGTCGACGCTCTCCCTTATGCGACTCCTGCATTAGGAAGCAGCCCAGTAGTAGGTTGAGGC
CGTTGAGCACCGCCGCCGCAAGGAATGGTGCATGCAAGGAGATGGCGCCCAACAGTCCCCCGGCCACGGG
GCCTGCCACCATACCCACGCCGAAACAAGCGCTCATGAGCCCGAAGTGGCGAGCCCGATCTTCCCCATCG
GTGATGTCGGCGATATAGGCGCCAGCAACCGCACCTGTGGCGCCGGTGATGCCGGCCACGATGCGTCCGG
CGTAGAGGATCCACAGGACGGGTGTGGTCGCCATGATCGCGTAGTCGATAGTGGCTCCAAGTAGCGAAGC
GAGCAGGACTGGGCGGCGGCCAAAGCGGTCGGACAGTGCTCCGAGAACGGGTGCGCATAGAAATTGCATC
AACGCATATAGCGCTAGCAGCACGCCATAGTGACTGGCGATGCTGTCGGAATGGACGATATCCCGCAAGA
GGCCCGGCAGTACCGGCATAACCAAGCCTATGCCTACAGCATCCAGGGTGACGGTGCCGAGGATGACGAT
GAGCGCATTGTTAGATTTCATACACGGTGCCTGACTGCGTTAGCAATTTAACTGTGATAAACTACCGCAT
TAAAGCTTGTTTTAGATCCCTTCGTTTTTGGGGTTATCTATATCCGAGACGAATCTCCGTCTCCGTTTTA
GATCCCTTCGTTTTTGGGGTTATCTATATCGCTAGCATTATACCTAGGACTGAGCTAGCTGTCAATCACT
CCAGGGCCTTGTACTCGAACATCACTTTCACCAGCTCGCACAGCTCCTCGCTGTTCCGATCTGTCATCAG
CTTCTTCTTCTTCAGGTTCTTCAGGTGCACGATCTTCTCGCTCTCCAGGGTCTGGATCTCGATCTTCTTG
TCGGCGCCGATCTTGAAGGTGGCCACGAAGCCATACTCCTTCAGGATATCCACGATGCTCTTCATGATGG
CATTCTTCAGCTTGCGGTCGTAAGACAGCAGCTTCCTCAGGTTCTCCAGCACCTCCAGCAGGCTGATCTC
GGCGTGAGGGATATAATTAAAGTGGGCGATGTAGTTTCTGATATACAGGTCCTTCTTCTCCTGCTTCAGC
TTCTTCACCTTCTTATCGGAGTAGATGCTCCGCTTCTCCACATTGTCCTTATACAGCTCCTTATAGAAGT
TGATGTACTTCTCCACGATCTGGCCAGACTTGTACTTCACATTCTTGGAGTTATCGAAATTGAAGATCTC
CTCGATGTAGTGGTTCTCTGGAAACTCGCCCTTCAGGCGGAACCTCAGGTCGCGCTCCCAGATGGATGTA
TAGCCCACCAGCCTGTGCAGGATCTTCAGCAGCAGGCCCTGCAGCAGGTTCAGCTCATTAAACTCCACCT
TATTCTTCAGGTGGGTGTACTTCTGGATGTTGCCGATGGCCTTCTCATACTCCTTGTAATCCTCGTCGTT
GAACTTCTCATCCTTCTTAGGGCGGGCGTACTTCCTGTGCAGATTCTGCTGCATGGTATAGTTCTTCTCG
ATCTCGTTCTTCTTATTGGAGTACTCCTTCAGCTCCTTCAGGCTGATCTTATACTTGGCCTTGTCGGCGA
TCTTCTCCAGCAGATTCAGCATGCCGTACTTCTTGATGTTATAGAAGGCGCGGTGCTTGATGATATTCTC
GCCATCAAAGTAGATCTTGTTTGTGTCGAACTTCTTCAGCTCCTTCCTATCCTTGATCTTATTCTCGTTA
AAGTCCAGGAACTTGCCGATCTCGTTGGCCTCCAGCTCAAAATCCTCGGTCACCCGATTGTTGTCCAGGT
TCAGCAGATTGATCAGCTCCAGCTCATCGCTGAATGTCTCCTCCTTGTTGGCGCTCTGGTACTTCTCCAG
AGAGCCCTTCAGATTGGTCAGCTCCTTGTGGTTCAGCAGCTTCAGGATCAGGTAAAACATATTCAGGTTC
TCTGTATACTTCAGGATCTTGCCCAGCTTGATCTCGCGCACGAACTCGTTGATCTCGTGGGGGATCTCCT
TATTCCTGTTGTGCTTCTCGTAATTCTTCAGGATCTTATCATACTTCTCCTTGTTGTCCTTCTTGATCTT
GATCTTAGAAAAGATATCGTTGTTGTCGTTGTTGTTGTTGGACTCGATGTACTTCAGATTGTTCTTATTC
AGATAGTCGATAAAGCCCTTCAGGAAGATCTGCTGGATGAAATCGATATAGGTGTTCTTCTCCTCCTTGT
CCTGATTGTTGATCATCTCTCTGCTCTGGATGATGGCCAGGTACTCCACGGGCACGGTTTTCTCGATGTT
CTCGAACTTCTGATACTTGTAGTGGCCGGTTTTCTGATTCCGCTGCTTGTTGATCTTGATCACTTCATTT
GTGATCTTAAAGAACACCTTGCTGTTCTTCACAAACTTGTTCAGGAACTCGCCATAGTAGATGTTCTTCA
GCAGGTAGATCTGGGCATCCTTCTCCTCCTTGTCCTTTGGCACAGACCAAAAGAACTTCAGGGTATTTCT
CAGATCCTCGATCTTGTTATACAGCTTTGTAAAGGAAGGCACGAAGGGGATATTCTTGTTCACAAAATTG
AACTTGGTGTTCTTCAGGTACTTGATGATCACGTCCTTCTCATAGTAGTTGAACACGTTGGCGGAGTTCA
GCTGCTTGAAGATCTTCAGCTTCAGCTTCTTCTCATTGATCTCGTTCTGAAACATCTTCTTAGAGATCTC
GGATGGGGCGATATTCTTAAAGGCGAAGATGTCCTTGCCCTCCAGCTCCAGGTTGAAGTGCACGATGCCG
TGCCGGATGCTAGAGATGGCCTCATCGATATTGGCAAAGAAGTCCTCGATCTCATTCTTGTTATCCATGT
TAAAGTCATAGCTGTAGAACATCTTCAGATTCTCCTTCACCTCGTTCTGCTTATTCTCGTTGTAGATCTT
ATCCACCTCGCCGCTCACGTACTTCTCCTCGCCCTTATTGTTCTTCACGGTCTTGCCTCTCATCCGGCCT
GTGATGTCATTCTCGTTCTCTGTCTCCAGGATATTTCTCAGAGAAAAGTAGGCCACGGAGCTCACGCCGA
TGATGTTCCGCAGAAAGGCCTCATTCTGGCGGTTCCTGGCGATGAAATCGGATGTGGCGATCTCGCCCAC
TTGCAGATAGTAATTGTACTTGCCACAGTTGCGCACATAGGTGTCCAGCTTATTCAGCAGCTTGTTCTCG
ATCAGCTTCTTCAGATTCTGGTACTCGAAGATTCTCTTGATCTTGTCATTGCTGATGTTAGACAGCCGCT
TATACACGTAGTTCTTCAGCAGCTGGCTCATCTCGATCTCCACAAAGTGGCAGAAGGCATACTTGATATT
CTTATCGTTCAGCTCCTCCTTGTCCAGATAGTACTTGTAAAACACCTGGGACTTCTTCAGCTCGCTCATA
TCAGGGATCTTCTCGATCAGCTCCTTGATATTGTTCACGTTCTGGATCTCCTCATAGATGATCTTGGCGA
AATTCTCCTTGTCGTTCTTTCTGCCGATGATCTTGTGATAGTACTCCCGGATCTTGTACTTCTCGTGCTT
CTTGGAGTTCTCGATCAGAAAGAACAGCTTCTCGATATCCTCCTTCTTATACAGCTTGTCGAAGGCCTCC
TGCACATTGTTGATGTAATCATTTCTCTTGGCGGACTCCCGATAGTAGTCATAGATGATGTTGCGCTTGC
TCTTGCCGCCCACTTTCTCCACATTGTTCTCGTTGATCTTCTGGTAATTGGCCTTGTTCTCCTCAAAGCT
ATACTTCAGAGAATTGATCTTGTTCAGCTTGGCCTCCACATCCTTCCTGAAGATCTCCAGCTCCTCGCTA
TTCACGTCCTCGTTCAGCAGGATCTTCTTCAGCACGGAGAAGCTATTCTTGTTCTTCAGATCGTACTCAG
AGATGTCCTCCTCGGAATAATTCTTATCCTGCACGGCATTCTTCTCCTTCCTGTTCTTCAGGTACAGCAC
GCTGTCCTTCAGGTGCAGCACCTTGTTAGAAAAGAACTTCTTCAGATTCTCTCTCCGGATGCGGTTCTCC
TCCTCGGAGGCATTATCGGGGTTCTTGATGTAGATGTCCAGCCTGATGGACAGCAGCTCGCTCAGTCTCT
CAGATGTCCGGTTCTCCTCAGAGGTGGACTTCACCAGCTTGCCCTCCTCGATGTACTTCTTGTGGCTGAT
GCCGTCCACCTTGGTCACCTTCATGGATAAGACCTCCTAACATACGAGCCGGAAGCATAAAGTGTAAATC
TAGAAATATTTTATCTGATTAATAAGATGATCTTCTTGAGATCGTTTTGGTCTGCGCGTAATCTCTTGCT
CTGAAAACGAAAAAACCGCCTTGCAGGGCGGTTTTTCGAAGGTTCTCTGAGCTACCAACTCTTTGAACCG
AGGTAACTGGCTTGGAGGAGCGCAGTCACCAAAACTTGTCCTTTCAGTTTAGCCTTAACCGGCGCATGAC
TTCAAGACTAACTCCTCTAAATCAATTACCAGTGGCTGCTGCCAGTGGTGCTTTTGCATGTCTTTCCGGG
TTGGACTCAAGACGATAGTTACCGGATAAGGCGCAGCGGTCGGACTGAACGGGGGGTTCGTGCATACAGT
CCAGCTTGGAGCGAACTGCCTACCCGGAACTGAGTGTCAGGCGTGGAATGAGACAAACGCGGCCATAACA
GCGGAATGACACCGGTAAACCGAAAGGCAGGAACAGGAGAGCGCACGAGGGAGCCGCCAGGGGGAAACGC
CTGGTATCTTTATAGTCCTGTCGGGTTTCGCCACCACTGATTTGAGCGTCAGATTTCGTGATGCTTGTCA
GGGGGGCGGAGCCTATGGAAAAACGGCTTTGCCGCGGCCCTCTCACTTCCCTGTTAAGTATCTTCCTGGC
ATCTTCCAGGAAATCTCCGCCCCGTTCGTAAGCCATTTCCGCTCGCCGCAGTCGAACGACCGAGCGTAGC
GAGTCAGTGAGCGAGGAAGCGGAATATATCCTGTATCACATATTCTGCTGACGCACCGGTGCAGCCTTTT
TTCTCCTGCCACATGAAGCACTTCACTGACACCCTCATCAGTGCCAACATAGTAAGCCAGTATACACTCC
GCTAGCGCTGATGTCCGGCGGTGCTTTTGCCGTTACGCACCACCCCGTCAGTAGCTGAACAGGAGGGACA
GCTGATAGAAACAGAAGCCACTGGAGCACCTCAAAAACACCATCATACACTAAATCAGTAAGTTGGCAGC
ATCACCCGACGCACTTTGCGCCGAATAAATACCTGTGACGGAAGATCACTTCGCAGAATAAATAAATCCT
GGTGTCCCTGTTGATACCGGGAAGCCCTGGGCCAACTTTTGGCGAAAATGACACGTTGATCGGCACGTAA
GAGGTTCCAACTTTCACCATAATGAAATAAGATCACTACCGGGCGTATTTTTTGAGTTATCGAGATTTTC
AGGAGCTAAGGAAGCTAAAATGGAGAAAAAAATCACTGGATATACCACCGTTGATATATCCCAATGGCAT
CGTAAAGAACATTTTGAGGCATTTCAGTCAGTTGCTCAATGTACCTATAACCAGACCGTTCAGCTGGATA
TTACGGCCTTTTTAAAGACCGTAAAGAAAAATAAGCACAAGTTTTATCCGGCCTTTATTCACATTCTTGC
CCGCCTGATGAATGCTCATCCGGAATTCCGTATGGCAATGAAAGACGGTGAGCTGGTGATATGGGATAGT
GTTCACCCTTGTTACACCGTTTTCCATGAGCAAACTGAAACGTTTTCATCGCTCTGGAGTGAATACCACG
ACGATTTCCGGCAGTTTCTACACATATATTCGCAAGATGTGGCGTGTTACGGTGAAAACCTGGCCTATTT
CCCTAAAGGGTTTATTGAGAATATGTTTTTCGTGTCAGCCAATCCCTGGGTGAGTTTCACCAGTTTTGAT
TTAAACGTGGCCAATATGGACAACTTCTTCGCCCCCGTTTTCACCATGGGCAAATATTATACGCAAGGCG
ACAAGGTGCTGATGCCGCTGGCGATTCAGGTTCATCATGCCGTTTGTGATGGCTTCCATGTCGGCAGAAT
GCTTAATGAATTACAACAGTACTGCGATGAGTGGCAGGGCGGGGCGTAATTTTTTTAAGGCAGTTATTGG
TGCCCTTAAACGCCTGGTTGCTACGCCTGAATAAGTGATAATAAGCGGATGAATGGCAGAAATTCGAAAG
CAAATTCGACCCGGTCGTCGGTTCAGGGCAGGGTCGTTAAATAGCCGCTTATGTCTATTGCTGGTTTACC
GGTTTATTGACTACCGGAAGCAGTGTGACCGTGTGCTTCTCAAATGCCTGAGGCCAGTTTGCTCAGGCTC
TCCCCGTGGAGGTAATAATTGACGATATGATCATTTATTCTGCCTCCCAGAGCCTGATAAAAACGGTTAG
CGCTTCGTTAATACAGATGTAGGTGTTCCACAGGGTAGCCAGCAGCATCCTGCGATGCAGATCCGGAACA
TAATGGTGCAGGGCGCTTGTTTCGGCGTGGGTATGGTGGCAGGCCCCGTGGCCGGGGGACTGTTGGGCGC
TGCCGGCACCTGTCCTACGAGTTGCATGATAAAGAAGACAGTCATAAGTGCGGCGACGATAGTCATGCCC
CGCGCCCACCGGAAGGAGCTACCGGCAGCGGTGCGGACTGTTGTAACTCAGAATAAGAAATGAGGCCGCT
CATGGCGTTGACTCTCAGTCATAGTATCGTGGTATCACCGGTTGGTTCCACTCTCTGTTGCGGGCAACTT
CAGCAGCACGTAGGGGACTTCCGCGTTTCCAGACTTTACGAAACACGGAAACCGAAGACCATTCATGTTG
TTGCTCAGGTCGCAGACGTTTTGCAGCAGCAGTCGCTTCACGTTCGCTCGCGTATCGGTGATTCATTCTG
CTAACCAGTAAGGCAACCCCGCCAGCCTAGCCGGGTCCTCAACGACAGGAGCACGATCATGCGCACCCGT
GGCCAGGACCCAACGCTGCCCGAGATGCGCCGCGTGCGGCTGCTGGAGATGGCGGACGCGATGGATATGT
TCTGCCAAGGGTTGGTTTGCGCATTCACAGTTCTCCGCAAGAATTGATTGGCTCCAATTCTTGGAGTGGT
GAATCCGTTAGCGAGGTGCCGCCGGCTTCCATTCAGGTCGAGGTGGCCCGGCTCCATGCACCGCGACGCA
ACGCGGGGAGGCAGACAAGGTATAGGGCGGCGCCTACAATCCATGCCAACCCGTTCCATGTGCTCGCCGA
GGCGGCATAAATCGCCGTGACGATCAGCGGTCCAATGATCGAAGTTAGGCTGGTAAGAGCCGCGAGCGAT
CCTTGAAGCTGTCCCTGATGGTCGTCATCTACCTGCCTGGACAGCATGGCCTGCAACGCGGGCATCCCGA
TGCCGCCGGAAGCGAGAAGAATCATAATGGGGAAGGCCATCCAGCCTCGCGTCGCGAACGCCAGCAAGAC
GTAGCCCAGCGCGTCGGCCGCCATGCCGGCGATAATGGCCTGCTTCTCGCCGAAACGTTTGGTGGCGGGA
CCAGTGACGAAG
